Addgene plasmid #149172: pGBW-m4046673
Purpose: Yeast Expression plasmid for SARS-CoV-2 nsp11
Depositing lab: Ginkgo Bioworks & Benjie Chen. Depositing organization: Ginkgo Bioworks.
Backbone
  Vector backbone: AmpR; 2u URA3
  Backbone size w/o insert (bp): 4078
  Vector type: Yeast Expression
  Selectable markers: URA3
Growth in bacteria
  Bacterial resistance: Ampicillin, 100 μg/mL
  Growth temperature: 37°C
  Growth strain: DH5alpha
  Copy number: High Copy
Gene/Insert
  Gene/Insert name: SARS-CoV-2 nsp11
  Species: S. cerevisiae (budding yeast); Severe acute respiratory syndrome coronavirus 2
  Insert size (bp): 38
  Mutation: Saccharomyces cerevisiae recode 1
  Entrez Gene: ORF1ab (a.k.a. GU280_gp01)
  Promoter: pTEF1
  Cloning method: Unknown
Resource information
  A portion of this plasmid was derived from a plasmid made by: GinkgoBioworks
Depositor comments: NCBI Reference Sequence: YP_009725312.1. Created by gene synthesis with Not1 site. NGS used for QC was performed by Ginkgo and may not fully cover the entire plasmid.
How to cite: pGBW-m4046673 was a gift from Ginkgo Bioworks & Benjie Chen (Addgene plasmid # 149172 ; http://n2t.net/addgene:149172 ; RRID:Addgene_149172)
