[The description below was written by a language model from this plasmid's Addgene catalogue record and the feature table of its GenBank file.]
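Description:
pGBW-m4046673 is an episomal yeast expression plasmid that shuttles between Saccharomyces cerevisiae and E. coli, built to express the SARS-CoV-2 nsp11 peptide. In yeast it replicates from the 2µ origin, which supports multicopy maintenance, and is selected through the URA3 auxotrophic marker, which can also be counterselected with 5-fluoroorotic acid. In bacteria it is propagated from a ColE1/pUC-type origin with ampicillin resistance. The bla gene is annotated as being driven by a cat promoter. The bacterial module is insulated by short transcription terminators (T3Te, T7Te and the bidirectional tonB terminator). A rop coding sequence is also annotated, although the catalogue lists the plasmid as high copy.

The payload is a very short synthetic insert, recorded as 38 bp. It encodes nsp11, the small peptide derived from the ORF1ab polyprotein region, recoded with S. cerevisiae codon usage ("recode 1") and made by gene synthesis with a NotI site. Expression is driven by the strong constitutive TEF1 promoter. The feature table does not annotate the insert itself, but it would fall in the short interval between the TEF1 promoter and a CYC1 terminator primer site, which suggests that transcription ends in a CYC1 termination signal.

The associated reference title describes the series as tagged constructs for protein expression and/or purification, but no tag is annotated or described for this plasmid. The stated backbone and insert sizes also add up to less than the 4762 bp of the held sequence, and the depositor notes that sequencing QC may not cover the whole plasmid. The construct belongs to a collection of yeast vectors for producing individual SARS-CoV-2 proteins.
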