LOCUS       Exported 4762 bp ds-DNA circular SYN 13-MAY-2021
DEFINITION  Yeast Expression plasmid for SARS-CoV-2 nsp11.
ACCESSION   .
VERSION     .
KEYWORDS    pGBW-m4046673
SOURCE      synthetic DNA construct
  ORGANISM  synthetic DNA construct
REFERENCE   1 (bases 1 to 4762)
  TITLE     SARS-CoV-2 protein Yeast expression constructs, tagged, for protein
            expression and/or purification
REFERENCE   2 (bases 1 to 4762)
  AUTHORS   .
  TITLE     Direct Submission
  JOURNAL   Exported May 13, 2021 from SnapGene Server 1.1.58
            http://www.snapgene.com
FEATURES             Location/Qualifiers
     source          1..4762
                     /organism="synthetic DNA construct"
                     /mol_type="other DNA"
     promoter        10..417
                     /gene="S. cerevisiae TEF1"
                     /label=TEF1 promoter
                     /note="promoter for EF-1-alpha"
     primer_bind     complement(517..535)
                     /label=CYC1
                     /note="CYC1 transcription termination signal, reverse
                     primer"
     CDS             886..1689
                     /codon_start=1
                     /gene="S. cerevisiae URA3"
                     /product="orotidine-5'-phosphate decarboxylase, required
                     for uracil biosynthesis"
                     /label=URA3
                     /note="yeast auxotrophic marker, counterselectable with
                     5-fluoroorotic acid (5-FOA)"
                     /translation="MSKATYKERAATHPSPVAAKLFNIMHEKQTNLCASLDVRTTKELL
                     ELVEALGPKICLLKTHVDILTDFSMEGTVKPLKALSAKYNFLLFEDRKFADIGNTVKLQ
                     YSAGVYRIAEWADITNAHGVVGPGIVSGLKQAAEEVTKEPRGLLMLAELSCKGSLSTGE
                     YTKGTVDIAKSDKDFVIGFIAQRDMGGRDEGYDWLIMTPGVGLDDKGDALGQQYRTVDD
                     VVSTGSDIIIVGRGLFAKGRDAKVEGERYRKAGWEAYLRRCGQQN"
     rep_origin      1772..2754
                     /label=2u ori
                     /note="yeast 2u plasmid origin of replication"
     terminator      2832..2861
                     /label=T3Te terminator
                     /note="phage T3 early transcription terminator"
     rep_origin      2883..3470
                     /direction=RIGHT
                     /label=ori
                     /note="high-copy-number ColE1/pMB1/pBR322/pUC origin of
                     replication"
     terminator      3482..3509
                     /label=T7Te terminator
                     /note="phage T7 early transcription terminator"
     CDS             complement(3533..3724)
                     /codon_start=1
                     /gene="rop"
                     /product="Rop protein, which maintains plasmids at low copy
                     number"
                     /label=rop
                     /translation="MTKQEKTALNMARFIRSQTLTLLEKLNELDADEQADICESLHDHA
                     DELYRSCLARFGDDGENL"
     CDS             complement(3725..4585)
                     /codon_start=1
                     /gene="bla"
                     /product="beta-lactamase"
                     /label=AmpR
                     /note="confers resistance to ampicillin, carbenicillin, and
                     related antibiotics"
                     /translation="MSIQHFRVALIPFFAAFCLPVFAHPETLVKVKDAEDQLGARVGYI
                     ELDLNSGKILESLRPEERFPMMSTFKVLLCGAVLSRIDAGQEQLGRRIHYSQNDLVEYS
                     PVTEKHLTDGMTVRELCSAAITMSDNTAANLLLATIGGPKELTAFLHNMGDHVTRLDRW
                     EPELNEAIPNDERDTTMPVAMATTLRKLLTGELLTLASRQQLIDWMEADKVAGSLLRSA
                     LPAGWFIADKSGAGERGSRGIIAALGPDGKPSRIVVIYTTGSQATMDERNRQIAEIGAS
                     LIKHW"
     primer_bind     4348..4367
                     /label=Amp-R
                     /note="Ampicillin resistance gene, reverse primer"
     promoter        complement(4586..4688)
                     /label=cat promoter
                     /note="promoter of the E. coli cat gene encoding
                     chloramphenicol acetyltransferase"
     terminator      4689..4720
                     /label=tonB terminator
                     /note="bidirectional E. coli tonB-P14 transcription
                     terminator"
ORIGIN
        1 gcggccgccc cacacaccat agcttcaaaa tgtttctact ccttttttac tcttccagat
       61 tttctcggac tccgcgcatc gccgtaccac ttcaaaacac ccaagcacag catactaaat
      121 ttcccctctt tcttcctcta gggtgtcgtt aattacccgt actaaaggtt tggaaaagaa
      181 aaaagagacc gcctcgtttc tttttcttcg tcgaaaaagg caataaaaat ttttatcacg
      241 tttctttttc ttgaaaattt ttttttttga tttttttctc tttcgatgac ctcccattga
      301 tatttaagtt aataaacggt cttcaatttc tcaagtttca gtttcatttt tcttgttcta
      361 ttacaacttt ttttacttct tgctcattag aaagaaagca tagcaatcta atctaagttt
      421 taattacaaa atgtccgctg acgcacaatc attcctaaat gggtttgctg tataaacagg
      481 ccccttttcc tttgtcgata tcatgtaatt agttatgtca cgcttacatt cacgccctcc
      541 tcccacatcc gctctaaccg aaaaggaagg agttagacaa cctgaagtct aggtccctat
      601 ttattttttt taatagttat gttagtatta agaacgttat ttatatttca aatttttctt
      661 ttttttctgt acaaagcggc cgccgaacca ctagtgcact gcagtacacg gtttccttga
      721 aatttttttg attcggtaat ctccgaacag aaggaagaac gaaggaagga gcacagactt
      781 agattggtat atatacgcat atgtagtgtt gaagaaacat gaaattgccc agtattctta
      841 acccaactgc acagaacaaa aacgtgcagg aaacgaagat aaatcatgtc gaaagctaca
      901 tataaggaac gtgctgctac tcatcctagt cctgttgctg ccaagctatt taatatcatg
      961 cacgaaaagc aaacaaactt gtgtgcttca ttggatgttc gtaccaccaa ggaattactg
     1021 gagttagttg aagcattagg tcccaaaatt tgtttactaa aaacacatgt ggatatcttg
     1081 actgattttt ccatggaggg cacagttaag ccgctaaagg cattatccgc caagtacaat
     1141 tttttactct tcgaggacag aaaatttgct gacattggta atacagtcaa attgcagtac
     1201 tctgcgggtg tatacagaat agcagaatgg gcagacatta cgaatgcaca cggtgtggtg
     1261 ggcccaggta ttgttagcgg tttgaagcag gcggcagaag aagtaacaaa ggaacctaga
     1321 ggccttttga tgttagcaga attgtcatgc aagggctccc tatctactgg agaatatact
     1381 aagggtactg ttgacattgc gaagagcgac aaagattttg ttatcggctt tattgctcaa
     1441 agagacatgg gtggaagaga tgaaggttac gattggttga ttatgacacc cggtgtgggt
     1501 ttagatgaca agggagatgc attgggtcaa cagtatagaa ccgtggatga tgtggtttct
     1561 acaggatctg acattattat tgttggaaga ggactatttg caaagggaag ggatgctaag
     1621 gtagagggtg aacgttacag aaaagcaggc tgggaagcat atttgagaag atgcggccag
     1681 caaaactaaa aaactgtatt ataagtaaat gcatgtatac taaactcaca aattagagct
     1741 tcaatttaat tatatcagtt attacccgag taacgaagca tctgtgcttc attttgtaga
     1801 acaaaaatgc aacgcgagag cgctaatttt tcaaacaaag aatctgagct gcatttttac
     1861 agaacagaaa tgcaacgcga aagcgctatt ttaccaacga agaatctgtg cttcattttt
     1921 gtaaaacaaa aatgcaacgc gagagcgcta atttttcaaa caaagaatct gagctgcatt
     1981 tttacagaac agaaatgcaa cgcgagagcg ctattttacc aacaaagaat ctatacttct
     2041 tttttgttct acaaaaatgc atcccgagag cgctattttt ctaacaaagc atcttagatt
     2101 actttttttc tcctttgtgc gctctataat gcagtctctt gataactttt tgcactgtag
     2161 gtccgttaag gttagaagaa ggctactttg gtgtctattt tctcttccat aaaaaaagcc
     2221 tgactccact tcccgcgttt actgattact agcgaagctg cgggtgcatt ttttcaagat
     2281 aaaggcatcc ccgattatat tctataccga tgtggattgc gcatactttg tgaacagaaa
     2341 gtgatagcgt tgatgattct tcattggtca gaaaattatg aacggtttct tctattttgt
     2401 ctctatatac tacgtatagg aaatgtttac attttcgtat tgttttcgat tcactctatg
     2461 aatagttctt actacaattt ttttgtctaa agagtaatac tagagataaa cataaaaaat
     2521 gtagaggtcg agtttagatg caagttcaag gagcgaaagg tggatgggta ggttatatag
     2581 ggatatagca cagagatata tagcaaagag atacttttga gcaatgtttg tggaagcggt
     2641 attcgcaata ttttagtagc tcgttacagt ccggtgcgtt tttggttttt tgaaagtgcg
     2701 tcatcagagc gcttttggtt ttcaaaagcg ctctgaagtt cctatacttt ctagctagag
     2761 aataggaact tcccgagcgg ccgcgtgtta caagcttgac tccagcgtaa ctggactgca
     2821 atcaactcac tggctcacct tcacgggtgg gcctttcttc ggtagaaaat caaaggatct
     2881 tcttgagatc ctttttttct gcgcgtaatc tgctgcttgc aaacaaaaaa accaccgcta
     2941 ccagcggtgg tttgtttgcc ggatcaagag ctaccaactc tttttccgag gtaactggct
     3001 tcagcagagc gcagatacca aatactgttc ttctagtgta gccgtagtta ggccaccact
     3061 tcaagaactc tgtagcaccg cctacatacc tcgctctgct aatcctgtta ccagtggctg
     3121 ctgccagtgg cgataagtcg tgtcttaccg ggttggactc aagacgatag ttaccggata
     3181 aggcgcagcg gtcgggctga acggggggtt cgtgcacaca gcccagcttg gagcgaacga
     3241 cctacaccga actgagatac ctacagcgtg agctatgaga aagcgccacg cttcccgaag
     3301 ggagaaaggc ggacaggtat ccggtaagcg gcagggtcgg aacaggagag cgcacgaggg
     3361 agcttccagg ggtaaacgcc tggtatcttt atagtcctgt cgggtttcgc cacctctgac
     3421 ttgagcatcg atttttgtga tgctcgtcag gggggcggag cctatggaaa aacgccagca
     3481 acgcagaaag gcccacccga aggtgagcca ggtgattaca tttgggccct catcagaggt
     3541 tttcaccgtc atcaccgaaa cgcgcgaggc agctgcggta aagctcatca gcgtggtcgt
     3601 gaagcgattc acagatgtct gcctgttcat ccgcgtccag ctcgttgagt ttctccagaa
     3661 gcgttaatgt ctggcttctg ataaagcggg ccatgttaag ggcggttttt tcctgtttgg
     3721 tcacttacca atgcttaatc agtgaggcac ctatctcagc gatctgtcta tttcgttcat
     3781 ccatagttgc ctgactcccc gtcgtgtaga taactacgat gcgggagggc ttaccatctg
     3841 gccccagtgc tgcaatgata ccgcgagacc cacgctcacc ggctccagat ttatcagcaa
     3901 taaaccagcc agccgggagg gccgagcgca gaagtgatcc tgcaacttta tccgcctcca
     3961 tccagtctat taattgttgc cgggaagcta gagtaagtag ttcgccagtt aatagtttgc
     4021 gcaacgttgt tgccattgct acaggcatcg tggtgtcacg ctcgtcgttt ggtatggctt
     4081 cattcagctc cggttcccaa cgatcaaggc gagttacatg atcccccatg ttgtgcaaaa
     4141 aagcggttag ctccttcggt cctccgatcg ttgccagaag taagttggcc gcagtgttat
     4201 cactcatggt tatggcagca ctgcataatt ctcttactgt catgccatcc gtgagatgct
     4261 tttctgtgac tggtgagtac tcaaccaagt cattctgaga atagtgtatg cggcgaccga
     4321 gttgctcttg cccggcgtca atacgggata ataccgcgcc acatagcaga actttaaaag
     4381 tgctcatcat tggaaaacgt tcttcggggc gtaaactctc aaggatctta ccgctgttga
     4441 gatccagttc gatgtaaccc actcgtgcac ccaactgatc ttcagcatct tttactttca
     4501 ccagcgtttc tgggtgagca aaaacaggaa ggcaaaatgc cgcaaaaaag ggaataaggg
     4561 cgacacggaa atgttgaata ctcattttag cttccttagc tcctgaaaat ctcgataact
     4621 caaaaaatac gcccggtagt gatcttattt cattatggtg aaagttggaa cctcttacgt
     4681 gccgatcaag tcaaaagcct ccggtcggag gcttttgact ttctgctatg gaggtcaggt
     4741 atgatttaaa tggtcagtta ga
//
