>Addgene plasmid #149172 | pGBW-m4046673 | addgene partial sequence | sequence record 298295 | Ginkgo NGS Result
GCGGCCGCCCCACACACCATAGCTTCAAAATGTTTCTACTCCTTTTTTACTCTTCCAGATTTTCTCGGAC
TCCGCGCATCGCCGTACCACTTCAAAACACCCAAGCACAGCATACTAAATTTCCCCTCTTTCTTCCTCTA
GGGTGTCGTTAATTACCCGTACTAAAGGTTTGGAAAAGAAAAAAGAGACCGCCTCGTTTCTTTTTCTTCG
CGTTTCTTTTTCTTGAAAATTTTTTTTTTTGATTTTTTTCTCTTTCGATGACCTCCCATTGATATTTAAG
TTAATAAACGGTCTTCAATTTCTCAAGTTTCAGTTTCATTTTTCTTGTTCTATTACAACTTTTTTTACTT
CTTGCTCATTAGAAAGAAAGCATAGCAATCTAATCTAAGTTTTAATTACAAAATGTCCGCTGACGCACAA
TCATTCCTAAATGGGTTTGCTGTATAAACAGGCCCCTTTTCCTTTGTCGATATCATGTAATTAGTTATGT
CACGCTTACATTCACGCCCTCCTCCCACATCCGCTCTAACCGAAAAGGAAGGAGTTAGACAACCTGAAGT
CTAGGTCCCTATTTATTTTTTTTAATAGTTATGTTAGTATTAAGAACGTTATTTATATTTCAAATTTTTC
TTTTTTTTCTGTACAAAGCGGCCGCCGAACCACTAGTGCACTGCAGTACACGGTTTCCTTGAAATTTTTT
TGATTCGGTAATCTCCGAACAGAAGGAAGAACGAAGGAAGGAGCACAGACTTAGATTGGTATATATACGC
ATATGTAGTGTTGAAGAAACATGAAATTGCCCAGTATTCTTAACCCAACTGCACAGAACAAAAACGTGCA
GGAAACGAAGATAAATCATGTCGAAAGCTACATATAAGGAACGTGCTGCTACTCATCCTAGTCCTGTTGC
TGCCAAGCTATTTAATATCATGCACGAAAAGCAAACAAACTTGTGTGCTTCATTGGATGTTCGTACCACC
AAGGAATTACTGGAGTTAGTTGAAGCATTAGGTCCCAAAATTTGTTTACTAAAAACACATGTGGATATCT
TGACTGATTTTTCCATGGAGGGCACAGTTAAGCCGCTAAAGGCATTATCCGCCAAGTACAATTTTTTACT
CTTCGAGGACAGAAAATTTGCTGACATTGGTAATACAGTCAAATTGCAGTACTCTGCGGGTGTATACAGA
ATAGCAGAATGGGCAGACATTACGAATGCACACGGTGTGGTGGGCCCAGGTATTGTTAGCGGTTTGAAGC
AGGCGGCAGAAGAAGTAACAAAGGAACCTAGAGGCCTTTTGATGTTAGCAGAATTGTCATGCAAGGGCTC
CCTATCTACTGGAGAATATACTAAGGGTACTGTTGACATTGCGAAGAGCGACAAAGATTTTGTTATCGGC
TTTATTGCTCAAAGAGACATGGGTGGAAGAGATGAAGGTTACGATTGGTTGATTATGACACCCGGTGTGG
GTTTAGATGACAAGGGAGATGCATTGGGTCAACAGTATAGAACCGTGGATGATGTGGTTTCTACAGGATC
TGACATTATTATTGTTGGAAGAGGACTATTTGCAAAGGGAAGGGATGCTAAGGTAGAGGGTGAACGTTAC
AGAAAAGCAGGCTGGGAAGCATATTTGAGAAGATGCGGCCAGCAAAACTAAAAAACTGTATTATAAGTAA
ATGCATGTATACTAAACTCACAAATTAGAGCTTCAATTTAATTATATCAGTTATTACCCGAGTAACGAAG
CATCTGTGCTTCATTTTGTAGAACAAAAATGCAACGCGAGAGCGCTAATTTTTCAAACAAAGAATCTGAG
CTGCATTTTTACAGAACAGAAATGCAACGCGAAAGCGCTATTTTACCAACGAAGAATCTGTGCTTCATTT
TTGTAAAACAAAAATGCAACGCGAGAGCGCTAATTTTTCAAACAAAGAATCTGAGCTGCATTTTTACAGA
ACAGAAATGCAACGCGAGAGCGCTATTTTACCAACAAAGAATCTATACTTCTTTTTTGTTCTACAAAAAT
GCATCCCGAGAGCGCTATTTTTCTAACAAAGCATCTTAGATTACTTTTTTTCTCCTTTGTGCGCTCTATA
ATGCAGTCTCTTGATAACTTTTTGCACTGTAGGTCCGTTAAGGTTAGAAGAAGGCTACTTTGGTGTCTAT
TTTCTCTTCCATAAAAAAAGCCTGACTCCACTTCCCGCGTTTACTGATTACTAGCGAAGCTGCGGGTGCA
TTTTTTCAAGATAAAGGCATCCCCGATTATATTCTATACCGATGTGGATTGCGCATACTTTGTGAACAGA
AAGTGATAGCGTTGATGATTCTTCATTGGTCAGAAAATTATGAACGGTTTCTTCTATTTTGTCTCTATAT
ACTACGTATAGGAAATGTTTACATTTTCGTATTGTTTTCGATTCACTCTATGAATAGTTCTTACTACAAT
TTTTTTGTCTAAAGAGTAATACTAGAGATAAACATAAAAAATGTAGAGGTCGAGTTTAGATGCAAGTTCA
AGGAGCGAAAGGTGGATGGGTAGGTTATATAGGGATATAGCACAGAGATATATAGCAAAGAGATACTTTT
GAGCAATGTTTGTGGAAGCGGTATTCGCAATATTTTAGTAGCTCGTTACAGTCCGGTGCGTTTTTGGTTT
TTTGAAAGTGCGTCATCAGAGCGCTTTTGGTTTTCAAAAGCGCTCTGAAGTTCCTATACTTTCTAGCTAG
AGAATAGGAACTTCCCGAGCGGCCGCGTGTTACAAGCTTGACTCCAGCGTAACTGGACTGCAATCAACTC
ACTGGCTCACCTTCACGGGTGGGCCTTTCTTCGGTAGAAAATCAAAGGATCTTCTTGAGATCCTTTTTTT
CTGCGCGTAATCTGCTGCTTGCAAACAAAAAAACCACCGCTACCAGCGGTGGTTTGTTTGCCGGATCAAG
AGCTACCAACTCTTTTTCCGAGGTAACTGGCTTCAGCAGAGCGCAGATACCAAATACTGTTCTTCTAGTG
TAGCCGTAGTTAGGCCACCACTTCAAGAACTCTGTAGCACCGCCTACATACCTCGCTCTGCTAATCCTGT
TACCAGTGGCTGCTGCCAGTGGCGATAAGTCGTGTCTTACCGGGTTGGACTCAAGACGATAGTTACCGGA
TAAGGCGCAGCGGTCGGGCTGAACGGGGGGTTCGTGCACACAGCCCAGCTTGGAGCGAACGACCTACACC
GAACTGAGATACCTACAGCGTGAGCTATGAGAAAGCGCCACGCTTCCCGAAGGGAGAAAGGCGGACAGGT
ATCCGGTAAGCGGCAGGGTCGGAACAGGAGAGCGCACGAGGGAGCTTCCAGGGGTAAACGCCTGGTATCT
TTATAGTCCTGTCGGGTTTCGCCACCTCTGACTTGAGCATCGATTTTTGTGATGCTCGTCAGGGGGGCGG
AGCCTATGGAAAAACGCCAGCAACGCAGAAAGGCCCACCCGAAGGTGAGCCAGGTGATTACATTTGGGCC
CTCATCAGAGGTTTTCACCGTCATCACCGAAACGCGCGAGGCAGCTGCGGTAAAGCTCATCAGCGTGGTC
GTGAAGCGATTCACAGATGTCTGCCTGTTCATCCGCGTCCAGCTCGTTGAGTTTCTCCAGAAGCGTTAAT
GTCTGGCTTCTGATAAAGCGGGCCATGTTAAGGGCGGTTTTTTCCTGTTTGGTCACTTACCAATGCTTAA
TCAGTGAGGCACCTATCTCAGCGATCTGTCTATTTCGTTCATCCATAGTTGCCTGACTCCCCGTCGTGTA
GATAACTACGATGCGGGAGGGCTTACCATCTGGCCCCAGTGCTGCAATGATACCGCGAGACCCACGCTCA
CCGGCTCCAGATTTATCAGCAATAAACCAGCCAGCCGGGAGGGCCGAGCGCAGAAGTGATCCTGCAACTT
TATCCGCCTCCATCCAGTCTATTAATTGTTGCCGGGAAGCTAGAGTAAGTAGTTCGCCAGTTAATAGTTT
GCGCAACGTTGTTGCCATTGCTACAGGCATCGTGGTGTCACGCTCGTCGTTTGGTATGGCTTCATTCAGC
TCCGGTTCCCAACGATCAAGGCGAGTTACATGATCCCCCATGTTGTGCAAAAAAGCGGTTAGCTCCTTCG
GTCCTCCGATCGTTGCCAGAAGTAAGTTGGCCGCAGTGTTATCACTCATGGTTATGGCAGCACTGCATAA
TTCTCTTACTGTCATGCCATCCGTGAGATGCTTTTCTGTGACTGGTGAGTACTCAACCAAGTCATTCTGA
GAATAGTGTATGCGGCGACCGAGTTGCTCTTGCCCGGCGTCAATACGGGATAATACCGCGCCACATAGCA
GAACTTTAAAAGTGCTCATCATTGGAAAACGTTCTTCGGGGCGTAAACTCTCAAGGATCTTACCGCTGTT
GAGATCCAGTTCGATGTAACCCACTCGTGCACCCAACTGATCTTCAGCATCTTTTACTTTCACCAGCGTT
TCTGGGTGAGCAAAAACAGGAAGGCAAAATGCCGCAAAAAAGGGAATAAGGGCGACACGGAAATGTTGAA
TACTCATTTTAGCTTCCTTAGCTCCTGAAAATCTCGATAACTCAAAAAATACGCCCGGTAGTGATCTTAT
TTCATTATGGTGAAAGTTGGAACCTCTTACGTGCCGATCAAGTCAAAAGCCTCCGGTCGGAGGCTTTTGA
CTTTCTGCTATGGAGGTCAGGTATGATTTAAATGGTCAGTTAGA
